>Addgene plasmid #249071 | pEvolvR-mCherry-Sniper-nCas9(D10A)-PolI5MΔ | addgene full sequence | sequence record 496323 | Addgene NGS Result
TTGAGATCCTTTTTTTCTGCGCGTAATCTGCTGCTTGCAAACAAAAAAACCACCGCTACCAGCGGTGGTT
TGTTTGCCGGATCAAGAGCTACCAACTCTTTTTCCGAAGGTAACTGGCTTCAGCAGAGCGCAGATACCAA
ATACTGTTCTTCTAGTGTAGCCGTAGTTAGGCCACCACTTCAAGAACTCTGTAGCACCGCCTACATACCT
CGCTCTGCTAATCCTGTTACCAGTGGCTGCTGCCAGTGGCGATAAGTCGTGTCTTACCGGGTTGGACTCA
AGACGATAGTTACCGGATAAGGCGCAGCGGTCGGGCTGAACGGGGGGTTCGTGCACACAGCCCAGCTTGG
AGCGAACGACCTACACCGAACTGAGATACCTACAGCGTGAGCTATGAGAAAGCGCCACGCTTCCCGAAGG
GAGAAAGGCGGACAGGTATCCGGTAAGCGGCAGGGTCGGAACAGGAGAGCGCACGAGGGAGCTTCCAGGG
GGAAACGCCTGGTATCTTTATAGTCCTGTCGGGTTTCGCCACCTCTGACTTGAGCGTCGATTTTTGTGAT
GCTCGTCAGGGGGGCGGAGCCTATGGAAAAACGCCAGCAACGCGGCCTTTTTACGGTTCCTGGCCTTTTG
CTGGCCTTTTGCTCACATGTTCTTTCCTGCGTTATCCCCTGATTCTGTGGATAACCGTATTACCGCCTTT
GAGTGAGCTGATACCGCTCGCCGCAGCCGAACGACCGAGCGCAGCGAGTCAGTGAGCGAGGAAGCGGAAG
AGCGCCCAATACGCAAACCGCCTCTCCCCGCGCGTTGGCCGATTCATTAATGCAGCTGGCACGACAGGTT
TCCCGACTGGAAAGCGGGCAGTGAGCGCAACGCAATTAATGTGAGTTAGCTCACTCATTAGGCACCCCAG
GCTTTACACTTTATGCTTCCGGCTCGTATGTTGTGTGGAATTGTGAGCGGATAACAATTTCACACAGGAA
ACAGCTATGACCATGATTACGCCAAGCTCGAAATTAACCCTCACTAAAGGGAACAAAAGCTGGAGCTCCA
CCGCGGTGGCGGCCGCTCTTAAGGGGTGCAGCGGCCTCCGCGCCGGGTTTTGGCGCCTCGGTGAGTGAGT
GTGTGCGTGTTGGATCCAAGGTCGGGCAGGAAGAGGGCCTATTTCCCATGATTCCTTCATATTTGCATAT
ACGATACAAGGCTGTTAGAGAGATAATTAGAATTAATTTGACTGTAAACACAAAGATATTAGTACAAAAT
ACGTGACGTAGAAAGTAATAATTTCTTGGGTAGTTTGCAGTTTTAAAATTATGTTTTAAAATGGACTATC
ATATGCTTACCGTAACTTGAAAGTATTTCGATTTCTTGGCTTTATATATCTTGTGGAAAGGACGAAACAC
CTGAGACGGAAAGTGAAACGTGATTTCATGCGTCATTTTGAACATTTTGTAAATCTTATTTAATAATGTG
TGCGGCAATTCACATTTAATTTATGAATGTTTTCTTAACATCGCGGCAACTCAAGAAACGGCAGGTTCGG
ATCTTAGCTACTAGAGAAAGAGGAGAAATACTAGATGCGTAAAGGCGAAGAGCTGTTCACTGGTGTCGTC
CCTATTCTGGTGGAACTGGATGGTGATGTCAACGGTCATAAGTTTTCCGTGCGTGGCGAGGGTGAAGGTG
ACGCAACTAATGGTAAACTGACGCTGAAGTTCATCTGTACTACTGGTAAACTGCCGGTTCCTTGGCCGAC
TCTGGTAACGACGCTGACTTATGGTGTTCAGTGCTTTGCTCGTTATCCGGACCATATGAAGCAGCATGAC
TTCTTCAAGTCCGCCATGCCGGAAGGCTATGTGCAGGAACGCACGATTTCCTTTAAGGATGACGGCACGT
ACAAAACGCGTGCGGAAGTGAAATTTGAAGGCGATACCCTGGTAAACCGCATTGAGCTGAAAGGCATTGA
CTTTAAAGAGGACGGCAATATCCTGGGCCATAAGCTGGAATACAATTTTAACAGCCACAATGTTTACATC
ACCGCCGATAAACAAAAAAATGGCATTAAAGCGAATTTTAAAATTCGCCACAACGTGGAGGATGGCAGCG
TGCAGCTGGCTGATCACTACCAGCAAAACACTCCAATCGGTGATGGTCCTGTTCTGCTGCCAGACAATCA
CTATCTGAGCACGCAAAGCGTTCTGTCTAAAGATCCGAACGAGAAACGCGATCATATGGTTCTGCTGGAG
TTCGTAACCGCAGCGGGCATCACGCATGGTATGGATGAACTGTACAAATGACCAGGCATCAAATAAAACG
AAAGGCTCAGTCGAAAGACTGGGCCTTTCGTTTTATCTGTTGTTTGTCGGTGAACGCTCTCTACTAGAGT
CACACTGGCTCACCTTCGGGTGGGCCTTTCTGCGTTTATACGTCTCAGTTTTAGAGCTAGAAATAGCAAG
TTAAAATAAGGCTAGTCCGTTATCAACTTGAAAAAGTGGCACCGAGTCGGTGCTTTTTTCCGCGGCCTCT
AGACTCGAGGCGTTGACATTGATTATTGACTAGTTATTAATAGTAATCAATTACGGGGTCATTAGTTCAT
AGCCCATATATGGAGTTCCGCGTTACATAACTTACGGTAAATGGCCCGCCTGGCTGACCGCCCAACGACC
CCCGCCCATTGACGTCAATAATGACGTATGTTCCCATAGTAACGCCAATAGGGACTTTCCATTGACGTCA
ATGGGTGGAGTATTTACGGTAAACTGCCCACTTGGCAGTACATCAAGTGTATCATATGCCAAGTACGCCC
CCTATTGACGTCAATGACGGTAAATGGCCCGCCTGGCATTATGCCCAGTACATGACCTTATGGGACTTTC
CTACTTGGCAGTACATCTACGTATTAGTCATCGCTATTACCATGGTGATGCGGTTTTGGCAGTACATCAA
TGGGCGTGGATAGCGGTTTGACTCACGGGGATTTCCAAGTCTCCACCCCATTGACGTCAATGGGAGTTTG
TTTTGGCACCAAAATCAACGGGACTTTCCAAAATGTCGTAACAACTCCGCCCCATTGACGCAAATGGGCG
GTAGGCGTGTACGGTGGGAGGTCTATATAAGCAGAGCTCTCTGGCTAACTACCGGTGCCACCATGGCCCC
AAAGAAGAAGCGGAAGGTCGGTATCCACGGAGTCCCAGCAGCCGTGAGCAAGGGCGAGGAGGATAACATG
GCCATCATCAAGGAGTTCATGCGCTTCAAGGTGCACATGGAGGGCTCCGTGAACGGCCACGAGTTCGAGA
TCGAGGGCGAGGGCGAGGGCCGCCCCTACGAGGGCACCCAGACCGCCAAGCTGAAGGTGACCAAGGGTGG
CCCCCTGCCCTTCGCCTGGGACATCCTGTCCCCTCAGTTCATGTACGGCTCCAAGGCCTACGTGAAGCAC
CCCGCCGACATCCCCGACTACTTGAAGCTGTCCTTCCCCGAGGGCTTCAAGTGGGAGCGCGTGATGAACT
TCGAGGACGGCGGCGTGGTGACCGTGACCCAGGACTCCTCCCTGCAGGACGGCGAGTTCATCTACAAGGT
GAAGCTGCGCGGCACCAACTTCCCCTCCGACGGCCCCGTAATGCAGAAGAAGACCATGGGCTGGGAGGCC
TCCTCCGAGCGGATGTACCCCGAGGACGGCGCCCTGAAGGGCGAGATCAAGCAGAGGCTGAAGCTGAAGG
ACGGCGGCCACTACGACGCTGAGGTCAAGACCACCTACAAGGCCAAGAAGCCCGTGCAGCTGCCCGGCGC
CTACAACGTCAACATCAAGTTGGACATCACCTCCCACAACGAGGACTACACCATCGTGGAACAGTACGAA
CGCGCCGAGGGCCGCCACTCCACCGGCGGCATGGACGAGCTGTACAAGGGATCCGGTATGGACAAGAAGT
ACAGCATCGGCCTGGCCATCGGCACCAACTCTGTGGGCTGGGCCGTGATCACCGACGAGTACAAGGTGCC
CAGCAAGAAATTCAAGGTGCTGGGCAACACCGACCGGCACAGCATCAAGAAGAACCTGATCGGCGCCCTG
CTGTTCGACAGCGGAGAAACAGCCGAGGCCACCCGGCTGAAGAGAACCGCCAGAAGAAGATACACCAGAC
GGAAGAACCGGATCTGCTATCTGCAAGAGATCTTCAGCAACGAGATGGCCAAGGTGGACGACAGCTTCTT
CCACAGACTGGAAGAGTCCTTCCTGGTGGAAGAGGATAAGAAGCACGAGCGGCACCCCATCTTCGGCAAC
ATCGTGGACGAGGTGGCCTACCACGAGAAGTACCCCACCATCTACCACCTGAGAAAGAAACTGGTGGACA
GCACCGACAAGGCCGACCTGCGGCTGATCTATCTGGCCCTGGCCCACATGATCAAGTTCCGGGGCCACTT
CCTGATCGAGGGCGACCTGAACCCCGACAACAGCGACGTGGACAAGCTGTTCATCCAGCTGGTGCAGACC
TACAACCAGCTGTTCGAGGAAAACCCCATCAACGACAGCGGCGTGGACGCCAAGGCCATCCTGTCTGCCA
GACTGAGCAAGAGCAGACGGCTGGAAAATCTGATCGCCCAGCTGCCCGGCGAGAAGAAGAATGGCCTGTT
CGGCAACCTGATTGCCCTGAGCCTGGGCCTGACCCCCAACTTCAAGAGCAACTTCGACCTGGCCGAGGAT
GCCAAACTGCAGCTGAGCAAGGACACCTACGACGACGACCTGGACAACCTGCTGGCCCAGATCGGCGACC
AGTACGCCGACCTGTTTCTGGCCGCCAAGAACCTGTCCGACGCCATCCTGCTGAGCGACATCCTGAGAGT
GAACACCGAGATCACCAAGGCCCCCCTGAGCGCCTCTATGATCAAGAGATACGACGAGCACCACCAGGAC
CTGACCCTGCTGAAAGCTCTCGTGCGGCAGCAGCTGCCTGAGAAGTACAAAGAGATTTTCTTCGACCAGA
GCAAGAACGGCTACGCCGGCTACATCGATGGCGGAGCCAGCCAGGAAGAGTTCTACAAGTTCATCAAGCC
CATCCTGGAAAAGATGGACGGCACCGAGGAACTGCTCGTGAAGCTGAACAGAGAGGACCTGCTGCGGAAG
CAGCGGACCTTCGACAACGGCAGCATCCCCCACCAGATCCACCTGGGAGAGCTGCACGCCATTCTGCGGC
GGCAGGAAGATTTTTACCCATTCCTGAAGGACAACCGGGAAAAGATCGAGAAGATCCTGACCTTCCGCAT
CCCCTACTACGTGGGCCCTCTGGCCAGGGGAAACAGCAGATTCGCCTGGATGACCAGAAAGAGCGAGGAA
ACCATCACCCCCTGGAACTTCGAGGAAGTGGTGGACAAGGGCGCCAGCGCCCAGAGCTTCATCGAGCGGA
TGACCAACTTCGATAAGAACCTGCCCAACGAGAAGGTGCTGCCCAAGCACAGCCTGCTGTACGAGTACTT
CACCGTGTACAACGAGCTGACCAAAGTGAAATACGTGACCGAGGGAATGAGAAAGCCCGCCTTCCTGAGC
GGCGAGCAGAAAAAAGCCATCGTGGACCTGCTGTTCAAGACCAACCGGAAAGTGACCGTGAAGCAGCTGA
AAGAGGACTACTTCAAGAAAATCGAGTGCTTCGACTCCGTGGAAATCTCCGGCGTGGAAGATCGGTTCAA
CGCCTCCCTGGGCACATACCACGATCTGCTGAAAATTATCAAGGACAAGGACTTCCTGGACAATGAGGAA
AACGAGGACATTCTGGAAGATATCGTGCTGACCCTGACACTGTTTGAGGACAGAGAGATGATCGAGGAAC
GGCTGAAAACCTATGCCCACCTGTTCGACGACAAAGTGATGAAGCAGCTGAAGCGGCGGAGATACACCGG
CTGGGGCAGGCTGAGCCGGAAGCTGATCAACGGCATCCGGGACAAGCAGTCCGGCAAGACAATCCTGGAT
TTCCTGAAGTCCGACGGCTTCGCCAACAGAAACTTCATGCAGCTGATCCACGACGACAGCCTGACCTTTA
AAGAGGACATCCAGAAAGCCCAGGTGTCCGGCCAGGGCGATAGCCTGCACGAGCACATTGCCAATCTGGC
CGGCAGCCCCGCCATTAAGAAGGGCATCCTGCAGACAGTGAAGGTGGTGGACGAGCTCGTGAAAGTGATG
GGCCGGCACAAGCCCGAGAACATCGTGATCGAAATGGCCAGAGAGAACCAGACCACCCAGAAGGGACAGA
AGAACAGCCGCGAGAGAATGAAGCGGATCGAAGAGGGCATCAAAGAGCTGGGCAGCCAGATCCTGAAAGA
ACACCCCGTGGAAAACACCCAGCTGCAGAACGAGAAGCTGTACCTGTACTACCTGCAGAATGGGCGGGAT
ATGTACGTGGACCAGGAACTGGACATCAACCGGCTGTCCGACTACGATGTGGACCATATCGTGCCTCAGA
GCTTTCTGAAGGACGACTCCATCGATAACAAAGTGCTGACTCGGAGCGACAAGAACCGGGGCAAGAGCGA
CAACGTGCCCTCCGAAGAGGTCGTGAAGAAGATGAAGAACTACTGGCGCCAGCTGCTGAATGCCAAGCTG
ATTACCCAGAGGAAGTTCGACAATCTGACCAAGGCCGAGAGAGGCGGCCTGAGCGAACTGGATAAGGCCG
GCTTCATCAAGAGACAGCTGGTGGAAACCCGGCAGATCACAAAGCACGTGGCACAGATCCTGGACTCCCG
GATGAACACTAAGTACGACGAGAACGACAAACTGATCCGGGAAGTGAAAGTGATCACCCTGAAGTCCAAG
CTGGTGTCCGATTTCCGGAAGGATTTCCAGTTTTACAAAGTGCGCGAGATCAACAACTACCACCACGCCC
ACGACGCCTACCTGAACGCCGTCGTGGGAACCGCCCTGATCAAAAAGTACCCTAAGCTGGAAAGCGAGTT
CGTGTACGGCGACTACAAGGTGTACGACGTGCGGAAGATGATCGCCAAGAGCGAGCAGGAAATCGGCAAG
GCTACCGCCAAGTACTTCTTCTACAGCAACATCATGAACTTTTTCAAGACCGAGATTACCCTGGCCAACG
GCGAGATCCGGAAGCGGCCTCTGATCGAGACAAACGGCGAAACAGGCGAGATCGTGTGGGATAAGGGCCG
GGACTTTGCCACCGTGCGGAAAGTGCTGTCTATGCCCCAAGTGAATATCGTGAAAAAGACCGAGGTGCAG
ACAGGCGGCTTCAGCAAAGAGTCTATCCTGCCCAAGAGGAACAGCGACAAGCTGATCGCCAGAAAGAAGG
ACTGGGACCCTAAGAAGTACGGCGGCTTCGACAGCCCCACCGTGGCCTATTCTGTGCTGGTGGTGGCCAA
AGTGGAAAAGGGCAAGTCCAAGAAACTGAAGAGTGTGAAAGAGCTGCTGGGGATCACCATCATGGAAAGA
AGCAGCTTCGAGAAGAATCCCATCGACTTTCTGGAAGCCAAGGGCTACAAAGAAGTGAAAAAGGACCTGA
TCATCAAGCTGCCTAAGTACTCCCTGTTCGAGCTGGAAAACGGCCGGAAGAGAATGCTGGCCTCTGCCGG
CGAACTGCAGAAGGGAAACGAACTGGCCCTGCCCTCCAAATATGTGAACTTCCTGTACCTGGCCAGCCAC
TATGAGAAGCTGAAGGGCTCCCCCGAGGATAATGAGCAGAAACAGCTGTTTGTGGAACAGCACAAACACT
ACCTGGACGAGATCATCGAGCAGATCAGCGAGTTCTCCAAGAGAGTGATCCTGGCCGACGCTAATCTGGA
CAAGGTGCTGAGCGCCTACAACAAGCACAGAGACAAGCCTATCAGAGAGCAGGCCGAGAATATCATCCAC
CTGTTTACCCTGACCAATCTGGGAGCCCCTGCCGCCTTCAAGTACTTTGACACCACCATCGACCGGAAGA
GGTACACCAGCACCAAAGAGGTGCTGGACGCCACCCTGATCCACCAGAGCATCACCGGCCTGTACGAGAC
ACGGATCGACCTGTCTCAGCTGGGAGGCGACGCCTATCCCTATGACGTGCCCGATTATGCCAGCCTGGGC
AGCGGCTCCCCCAAGAAAAAACGCAAGGTGGAAGATCCTAAGAAAAAGCGGAAAGGTTCTAGTGAAACCC
CGGGAACAAGTGAGTCGGCCACCCCTGAAGGTGGATCAGGGGGTAGCGGATCCTCTTACGATAATTATGT
TACGATTCTGGACGAGGAAACCTTAAAGGCTTGGATCGCTAAATTAGAGAAGGCTCCTGTTTTCGCTTTC
GACACGGAAACGGATTCTCTGGACAATATTAGTGCGAATCTTGTTGGTCTGAGTTTCGCAATTGAACCGG
GTGTTGCTGCTTACATCCCTGTGGCACACGACTACCTGGACGCTCCGGACCAGATTTCACGTGAACGCGC
TCTGGAACTGCTGAAGCCTTTATTAGAGGACGAGAAAGCTTTGAAAGTTGGTCAGAATTTGAAGTATGCT
CGTGGAATCTTAGCTAATTATGGTATCGAGTTGCGCGGTATCGCTTTCGACACGATGTTGGAATCTTATA
TCCTGAACTCTGTCGCTGGTCGCCATGACATGGACTCTCTGGCTGAGCGCTGGCTGAAACATAAGACGAT
TACCTTCGAGGAAATCGCAGGAAAGGGTAAGAACCAGCTCACGTTCAATCAAATCGCTCTGGAGGAAGCT
GGTCGCTATGCTGCTGAGGACGCTGACGTTACTCTGCAACTGCACTTGAAGATGTGGCCTGACTTGCAGA
AGCATAAGGGTCCACTGAATGTTTTTGAAAACATTGAGATGCCTTTGGTTCCAGTTCTGTCTCGTATCGA
GCGCAATGGCGTTAAAATTGACCCAAAGGTTTTACATAACCACTCAGAGGAACTGACGCTGCGCTTAGCC
GAATTGGAGAAAAAGGCTCACGAGATCGCTGGCGAAGAGTTCAATCTGTCATCTACGAAACAACTGCAGA
CTATCCTGTTCGAGAAGCAAGGTATCAAGCCATTAAAAAAGACCCCTGGCGGTGCTCCGTCTACCTCTGA
GGAAGTTTTGGAGGAGTTAGCTTTGGATTACCCTCTGCCGAAGGTTATCTTGGAATACCGCGGTTTGGCT
AAATTGAAGTCTACTTATACGGATAAACTTCCTTTGATGATTAATCCAAAGACGGGTCGCGTTCACACGT
CGTACCATCAAGCTGTTACCGCTACCGGTCGCCTGTCTTCTACGGATCCGAATTTACAGAATATTCCTGT
GCGCAATGAGGAGGGCCGCCGCATTCGTCAAGCTTTTATCGCTCCGGAAGACTACGTTATCGTTTCTGCT
GATTATTCTCAAAATGAATTACGTATCATGGCTCACCTGTCTCGCGATAAGGGTCTGTTGACGGCCTTTG
CTGAGGGTAAGGACATTCATCGTGCTACCGCTGCTGAGGTTTACGGCCTGCCGTTGGAAACGGTTACGTC
TGAACAGCGTCGCTCTGCTAAGCGTATTAATTTCGGCTTAATCTACGGTATGTCTGCGTTTGGCTTAGCT
CGTCAGCTGAATATCCCGCGCAAGGAAGCTCAAAAATATATGGATCTGTATTTTGAGCGTTACCACGGTG
TTTTGGAATACATGGAGCGTACGCGCGCGCAAGCTAAGGAACAAGGTTATGTGGAAACCTTGGATGGTCG
TCGCTTGTACTTGCCTGACATTAAGTCTTCTAACGGCGCCCGCCGCGCTGCTGCCGAGCGCGCTGCTATC
AATGCTCCGATGCAAGGTACTGCTGCTGATATTATTAAGCGTGCTATGATCGCTGTGGACGCTTGGCTGC
AAGCTGAACAGCCTCGCGTTCGCATGATTATGCAAGTTCATGACGAGTTGGTTTTCGAGGTGCATAAGGA
CGACGTGGACGCTGTTGCTAAACAAATCCACCAGTTGATGGAGAATTGCACGCGCTTAGACGTTCCGCTG
CTGGTTGAAGTTGGTTCTGGTGAAAACTGGGACCAGGCTCACTAATGGCTGAAAACTGGGACCAGGCTCA
CTAACTCAGATCCTACTAGGTTTAATAAACATCTTTATTTTCATTACATCTGTGTGTTGGTTTTTTGTGT
GGTACCCAATTCGCCCTATAGTGAGTCGTATTACAATTCACTGGCCGTCGTTTTACAACGTCGTGACTGG
GAAAACCCTGGCGTTACCCAACTTAATCGCCTTGCAGCACATCCCCCTTTCGCCAGCTGGCGTAATAGCG
AAGAGGCCCGCACCGATCGCCCTTCCCAACAGTTGCGCAGCCTGAATGGCGAATGGG
[124 nt withheld, positions 10278-10401]
C
[91 nt withheld, positions 10403-10493]
A
[49 nt withheld, positions 10495-10543]
CCTTTGACGTTGGAGTCCACGTTCTTT
[37 nt withheld, positions 10571-10607]
ACCCTATCTCGGTCTATTCTTTTGATTTATAAGGGATTTTGCCGATTTCGGCCTATTGGTTAAAAAATGA
GCTGATTTAACAAAAATTTAACGCGAATTTTAACAAAATATTAACGCTTACAATTTAGGTGGCACTTTTC
GGGGAAATGTGCGCGGAACCCCTATTTGTTTATTTTTCTAAATACATTCAAATATGTATCCGCTCATGAG
ACAATAACCCTGATAAATGCTTCAATAATATTGAAAAAGGAAGAGTATGAGTATTCAACATTTCCGTGTC
GCCCTTATTCCCTTTTTTGCGGCATTTTGCCTTCCTGTTTTTGCTCACCCAGAAACGCTGGTGAAAGTAA
AAGATGCTGAAGATCAGTTGGGTGCACGAGTGGGTTACATCGAACTGGATCTCAACAGCGGTAAGATCCT
TGAGAGTTTTCGCCCCGAAGAACGTTTTCCAATGATGAGCACTTTTAAAGTTCTGCTATGTGGCGCGGTA
TTATCCCGTATTGACGCCGGGCAAGAGCAACTCGGTCGCCGCATACACTATTCTCAGAATGACTTGGTTG
AGTACTCACCAGTCACAGAAAAGCATCTTACGGATGGCATGACAGTAAGAGAATTATGCAGTGCTGCCAT
AACCATGAGTGATAACACTGCGGCCAACTTACTTCTGACAACGATCGGAGGACCGAAGGAGCTAACCGCT
TTTTTGCACAACATGGGGGATCATGTAACTCGCCTTGATCGTTGGGAACCGGAGCTGAATGAAGCCATAC
CAAACGACGAGCGTGACACCACGATGCCTGTAGCAATGGCAACAACGTTGCGCAAACTATTAACTGGCGA
ACTACTTACTCTAGCTTCCCGGCAACAATTAATAGACTGGATGGAGGCGGATAAAGTTGCAGGACCACTT
CTGCGCTCGGCCCTTCCGGCTGGCTGGTTTATTGCTGATAAATCTGGAGCCGGTGAGCGTGGTTCTCGCG
GTATCATTGCAGCACTGGGGCCAGATGGTAAGCCCTCCCGTATCGTAGTTATCTACACGACGGGGAGTCA
GGCAACTATGGATGAACGAAATAGACAGATCGCTGAGATAGGTGCCTCACTGATTAAGCATTGGTAACTG
TCAGACCAAGTTTACTCATATATACTTTAGATTGATTTAAAACTTCATTTTTAATTTAAAAGGATCTAGG
TGAAGATCCTTTTTGATAATCTCATGACCAAAATCCCTTAACGTGAGTTTTCGTTCCACTGAGCGTCAGA
CCCCGTAGAAAAGATCAAAGGATCTTC
Features (pLannotate 1.2.2; 24 found; start..end, strand, type, name):
      1..589     +  rep_origin     ori: high-copy-number ColE1/pMB1/pBR322/pUC origin of replication
    772..864     +  CDS            lacI (fragment): lac repressor; lacI; The lac repressor binds to the lac operator to inhibit transcription in E. coli. This inhibition can be relieved by adding lactose or isopropyl-β-D-thiogalactopyranoside (IPTG).
    877..898     +  protein_bind   CAP binding site: CAP binding activates transcription in the presence of cAMP. E. coli catabolite activator protein
    913..943     +  promoter       lac promoter: promoter for the E. coli lac operon
    947..969     +  protein_bind   lac operator (fragment): The lac repressor binds to the lac operator to inhibit transcription in E. coli. This inhibition can be relieved by adding lactose or isopropyl-β-D-thiogalactopyranoside (IPTG). lac repressor encoded by lacI
   1012..1030    +  promoter       T3 promoter: promoter for bacteriophage T3 RNA polymerase
   1043..1069    +  misc_feature   MCS (fragment): pBluescript multiple cloning site
   1083..1109    +  promoter       UbC promoter (fragment): human ubiquitin C promoter
   1153..1393    +  promoter       U6 promoter: RNA polymerase III promoter for human U6 snRNA
   1575..2288    +  CDS            superfolder GFP: GFP variant that folds robustly even when fused to poorly folded proteins (Pédelacq et al., 2006)
   2300..2371    +  terminator     rrnB T1 terminator: transcription terminator T1 from the E. coli rrnB gene
   2387..2414    +  terminator     T7Te terminator: phage T7 early transcription terminator
   2428..2503    +  misc_RNA       gRNA scaffold: guide RNA scaffold for the Streptococcus pyogenes CRISPR/Cas9 system
   2535..2914    +  enhancer       CMV enhancer: human cytomegalovirus immediate early enhancer
   2915..3118    +  promoter       CMV promoter: human cytomegalovirus (CMV) immediate early promoter
   3194..3898    +  CDS            mCherry: mCherry is a basic (constitutively fluorescent) red fluorescent protein published in 2004, derived from Discosoma sp.. It is reported to be a very rapidly-maturing monomer with low acid sensitivity.
   3908..8011    +  CDS            Cas9: Cas9 (Csn1) endonuclease from the Streptococcus pyogenes Type II CRISPR/Cas system generates RNA-guided double strand breaks in DNA
   8174..9982    +  CDS            polA (fragment): DPO1_ECOLI - Also known as resA. Experimental evidence at protein level: Swiss-Prot protein existence level 1. In addition to polymerase activity, this DNA polymerase exhibits 3'-5' and 5'-3' exonuclease activity. It is able to utilize nicked circular duplex DNA as a template and can unwind the parental DNA strand from its template. From Escherichia coli (strain K12).
  10041..10081   +  polyA_signal   poly(A) signal (fragment): synthetic polyadenylation signal
  10095..10113   -  promoter       T7 promoter: promoter for bacteriophage T7 RNA polymerase
  10116..10273   +  CDS            lacZα (fragment): LacZα fragment of β-galactosidase; lacZ fragment
  10278..10706   +  rep_origin     f1 ori (sequence partly withheld): f1 bacteriophage origin of replication; arrow indicates direction of (+) strand synthesis
  10759..10863   +  promoter       AmpR promoter: bla
  10864..11724   +  CDS            AmpR: β-lactamase; bla; confers resistance to ampicillin, carbenicillin, and related antibiotics
