[The description below was written by a language model from this plasmid's Addgene catalogue record and pLannotate feature annotations shown in this document.]
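Description:
pEvolvR-mCherry-Sniper-nCas9(D10A)-PolI5MΔ is an 11.9 kb mammalian expression and CRISPR plasmid that delivers the EvolvR targeted-diversification system together with a guide RNA cloning site. No named backbone is recorded, but the annotated remnants (lac promoter/operator, T3 and T7 promoters, multiple cloning site and lacZα fragments, f1 ori) are typical of a pBluescript-type cloning vector. It replicates in E. coli at high copy from a ColE1/pUC origin and is selected with ampicillin through the bla gene.

The main payload is a single CMV enhancer/promoter-driven open reading frame in which mCherry is fused at the N terminus to a Streptococcus pyogenes Cas9 derivative, followed by a fragment of E. coli DNA polymerase I (polA) and a synthetic poly(A) signal. According to the record, the Cas9 is the high-fidelity Sniper variant carrying D10A, which makes it a nickase, and the polymerase is the PolI5M variant lacking its N-terminal flap endonuclease domain (residues 1–325). The fusion is described as nucleus-localized, although no localization signal is annotated separately. In the EvolvR concept, the guide-directed nickase opens a nick from which the tethered polymerase resynthesizes DNA, introducing mutations in a window adjacent to the target site. mCherry marks the expressing cells.

Upstream, a human U6 promoter and an S. pyogenes gRNA scaffold flank a superfolder GFP cassette with bacterial terminators (rrnB T1, T7Te). This cassette is bounded by BsmBI sites, so Golden Gate insertion of a user-defined spacer replaces GFP, presumably allowing loss of green fluorescence to flag recombinant colonies, and yields co-expression of the guide with the EvolvR protein. The plasmid is intended for targeted locus diversification in mammalian cells.
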