Addgene plasmid #249071: pEvolvR-mCherry-Sniper-nCas9(D10A)-PolI5MΔ
Purpose: Expresses nucleus-localized Sniper-nCas9 (D10A) fused to PolI5MΔ and mCherry using a CMV promoter. Includes a GFP cassette flanked by BsmbI cut sites to knock in and coexpress user-defined gRNAs.
Depositing lab: John Dueber & David Schaffer. Depositing organization: University of California, Berkeley. Publication: Nickase fidelity drives EvolvR-mediated diversification in mammalian cells. Hurtado JE, Schieferecke AJ, Halperin SO, Guan J, Aidlen D, Schaffer DV, Dueber JE. Nat Commun. 2025 Apr 19;16(1):3723. doi: 10.1038/s41467-025-58414-0. PubMed 40253348.
Backbone
  Vector backbone: n/a
  Vector type: Mammalian Expression, CRISPR
Growth in bacteria
  Bacterial resistance: Ampicillin, 100 μg/mL
  Growth temperature: 37°C
  Growth strain: NEB Stable
  Copy number: High Copy
Gene/Insert
  Gene/Insert name: Sniper-nCas9-PolI5MΔ
  Species: Synthetic
  Mutation: deletion of PolI5M N-terminal flap endonuclease domain (aa 1-325)
  Promoter: CMV
  Tag / fusion protein: mCherry (N terminal on backbone)
  Cloning method: Golden Gate
  Sequencing primers: 5′ n/a
Terms and licenses: Academic/Nonprofit Terms; Industry Terms: Not Available to Industry
How to cite: pEvolvR-mCherry-Sniper-nCas9(D10A)-PolI5MΔ was a gift from John Dueber & David Schaffer (Addgene plasmid # 249071 ; http://n2t.net/addgene:249071 ; RRID:Addgene_249071)
